>Addgene plasmid #212364 | pTwist-SARS-CoV-2 Spike-deltaC18 H655Y (TAT) | addgene full sequence | sequence record 446832 | Addgene NGS Result
ATATGTGTACCCTGTTACTTCTCCCCTTCCTATGACATGAACTTAACCATAGAAAAGAAGGGGAAAGAAA
ACATCAAGGGTCCCATAGACTCACCCTGAAGTTCTCAGGATCCGAGCTCGGTACCACATGTAAGCTTCGA
GGGGAGGCTGGATCGGTCCCGGTGTCTTCTATGGAGGTCAAAACAGCGTGGATGGCGTCTCCAGGCGATC
TGACGGTTCACTAAACCAGCTCTGCTTATATAGACCTCCCACCGTACACGCCTACCGCCCATTTGCGTCA
ATGGGGCGGAGTTGTTACGACATTTTGGAAAGTCCCGTTGATTTTGGTGCCAAAACAAACTCCCATTGAC
GTCAATGGGGTGGAGACTTGGAAATCCCCGTGAGTCAAACCGCTATCCACGCCCATTGATGTACTGCCAA
AACCGCATCAGCATGGTAATAGCGATGACTAATACGTAGATGTACTGCCAAGTAGGAAAGTCCCATAAGG
TCATGTACTGGGCATAATGCCAGGCGGGCCATTTACCGTCATTGACGTCAATAGGGGGCGTACTTGGCAT
ATGATACACTTGATGTACTGCCAAGTGGGCAGTTTACCGTAAATACTCCACCCATTGACGTCAATGGAAA
GTCCCTATTGGCGTTACTATGGGAACATACGTCATTATTGACGTCAATGGGCGGGGGTCGTTGGGCGGTC
AGCCAGGCGGGCCATTTACCGTAAGTTATGTAACGCGGAACTCCATATATGGGCTATGAACTAATGACCC
CGTAATTGATTACTAGATCTGGCTACACTCGATCAGCAGTTAGATAATAAAATCGCTATCCATCGAAGAT
GGATGTGTGTTGGTTTTTTGTGTGTGTAACGCAACGATTGATAGCATAACCCCTTGGGGCCTCTAAACGG
GTCTTGAGGGGTTTTTTGAATTGAGAGGTAGCTGAAGCTGCTGTTATGACCACTAGAGGGAAGAAGATAC
CTGTGGAGCTAATGGTCCAAGATGTCGGGAGCCGCGATCGCTGCCAAAAAGGTAAGCTGACGATAGCTGA
CGAGATTCGATGCCCGACGAGCAAATGAGCGCCACGGCTGTTCGCGTAAGCTCGAAACGACGGAGATTCG
ATAGAGCCAGAGTCGAGTTTAAACGATTCGGGATCTTAAGGATAAATTTCTGGTAAGGAGGACACGTATG
GAAGTGGGCAAGTTGGGGAAGCCGTATCCGTTGCTGAATCTGGCATATGTGGGAGTATAAGACGCGCAGC
GTCGCATCAGGCATTTTTTTCTGCGCCAATGCACCTAGAATCGGTTACCAATGCTTAATCAGTGAGGCAC
CTATCTCAGCGATCTGTCTATTTCGTTCATCCATAGTTGCCTGACTCCCCGTCGTGTAGATAACTACGAT
ACGGGAGGGCTTACCATCTGGCCCCAGTGCTGCAATGATACCGCGAGACCCACGCTCACCGGCTCCAGAT
TTATCAGCAATAAACCAGCCAGCCGGAAGGGCCGAGCGCAGAAGTGGTCCTGCAACTTTATCCGCCTCCA
TCCAGTCTATCAACTGTTGCCGGGAAGCTAGAGTAAGTAGTTCGCCAGTTAATAGTTTACGCAAGGTTGT
TGCCATTGCTACAGGCATCGTGGTGTCACGCTCGTCGTTTGGTATGGCTTCATTCAGCTCCGGTTCCCAA
CGATCAAGGCGAGTTACATGATCCCCCATGTTGTGCAAAAAAGCGGTTAGCTCCTTCGGTCCTCCAATCG
TTGTCAGAAGTAAGTTGGCCGCAGTGTTATCACTCATGGTTATGGCAGCACTGCATAATTCTCTTACTGT
CATGCCATCCGTAAGATGCTTTTCTGTGACTGGTGAATACTCAACCAAGTCATTCTGAGAATAGTGTATG
CGGCGACCGAGTTGCTCTTGCCCGGCGTCAATACGGGATAATACCGCGCCACATAGCAGAACTTTAAAAG
TGCTCATCATTGGAAAGCGTTCTTCGGGGCGAAAACTCTCAAGGATCTTACCGCTGTTGAGATCCAGTTC
GATGTAACCCACTCGCGCACCCAACTGATCTTCAGCATCTTTTACTTTCACCAGCGTTTCTGGGTGAGCA
AAAACAGGAAGGCAAAATGCCGCAAAAAAGGGAATAAGGGCGACACGGAAATGTTGAATACTCATGCGAA
AGCCTCCTGCTGATCCTGTCTCTTGATAGATGTTTGCAAAAGCTAGGACTCGATTATACGTTGACCGATC
AGACTATCAATATCTAGGTTTAAACAGATCGGTACGCTGCCGTGACCAGGCTTGAGTACAATATCTGACG
ATTGGACTTCCTGGGTCCCAAGCTGGATTCCGACTGGCTGACTGCCAAGCAACGATATGGATCGTCGAGA
CTCGCACTGAGAGGATCGTTCTCGGTACACCAGGCGCGCCCCGATTTCGATATTCCTCGGATCTCGGATA
GATCGGGATTGAGGATGTAGGTTGAACTTCTCTCGGGTGATCCCGATCTCGGATATTCGGGATTGGAGTA
ATACCTGGCGATAGGCGCTGCCAAGCAATAGCCAAGGCGCAAGGCCGGCCAAGAGACTTGCGATAGTTCG
TTCGAGAGGTAGCCTGCAAGATGGATCGGACGAAAGGTTTGAAGATTTTCCGACGAGGGCCTTGGAGAGT
TCGGAAATTTAAATGCAACTATGGATGAACGAAATAGACAGATCGCTGAGATAGGTGCCTCACTGATTAA
GCATTGGTAACTGTCAGACCAAGTTTACTCATATATACTTTAGATTGATTTAAAACTTCATTTTTAATTT
AAAAGGATCTAGGTGAAGATCCTTTTTGATAATCTCATGACCAAAATCCCTTAACGTGAGTTTTCGTTCC
ACTGAGCGTCAGACCCCGTAGAAAAGATCAAAGGATCTTCTTGAGATCCTTTTTTTCTGCGCGTAATCTG
CTGCTTGCAAACAAAAAAACCACCGCTACCAGCGGTGGTTTGTTTGCCGGATCAAGAGCTACCAACTCTT
TTTCCGAAGGTAACTGGCTTCAGCAGAGCGCAGATACCAAATACTGTTCTTCTAGTGTAGCCGTAGTTAG
GCCACCACTTCAAGAACTCTGTAGCACCGCCTACATACCTCGCTCTGCTAATCCTGTTACCAGTGGCTGC
TGCCAGTGGCGATAAGTCGTGTCTTACCGGGTTGGACTCAAGACGATAGTTACCGGATAAGGCGCAGCGG
TCGGGCTGAACGGGGGGTTCGTGCACACAGCCCAGCTTGGAGCGAACGACCTACACCGAACTGAGATACC
TACAGCGTGAGCTATGAGAAAGCGCCACGCTTCCCGAAGGGAGAAAGGCGGACAGGTATCCGGTAAGCGG
CAGGGTCGGAACAGGAGAGCGCACGAGGGAGCTTCCAGGGGGAAACGCCTGGTATCTTTATAGTCCTGTC
GGGTTTCGCCACCTCTGACTTGAGCGTCGATTTTTGTGATGCTCGTCAGGGGGGCGGAGCCTATGGAAAA
ACGCCAGCAACGCGGCCTTTTTACGGTTCCTGGCCTTTTGCTGGCCTTTTGCTCACATGATTTAAATGAA
ACTCGTAATCGGAGAACGGGTGCAATAGCAAGGACCAGATCGAACTTGACTGACGCAATTCTGAGCGTAG
TCGAAACCCAGACAAGTCGATCTCGCCAAGTAGCTGACTTGACTGGTTAATTAACCATAGAGCCCACCGC
ATCCCCAGCATGCCTGCTATTGTCTTCCCAATCCTCCCCCTTGCTGTCCTGCCCCACCCCACCCCCCAGA
ATAGAATGACACCTACTCAGACAATGCGATGCAATTTCCTCATTTTATTAGGAAAGGACAGTGGGAGTGG
CACCTTCCAGGGTCAAGGAAGGCACGGGGGAGGGGCAAACAACAGATGGCTGGCAACTAGAAGGCACAGG
GCTTACATACTAGAAGAACTCGTCAAGAAGGCGATAGAAGGCGATGCGCTGCGAATCGGGAGCGGCGATA
CCGTAAAGCACGAGGAAGCGGTCAGCCCATTCGCCGCCAAGCTCTTCAGCAATATCACGGGTAGCCAACG
CTATGTCCTGATAGCGGTCCGCCACACCCAGCCGGCCACAGTCGATGAATCCAGAAAAGCGGCCATTTTC
CACCATGATATTCGGCAAGCAGGCATCGCCGTGGGTCACGACGAGATCCTCGCCGTCGGGCATCCGCGCC
TTGAGCCTGGCGAACAGTTCGGCTGGCGCGAGCCCCTGATGCTCTTCGTCCAGATCATCCTGATCGACAA
GACCGGCTTCCATCCGAGTACGTGCTCGCTCGATGCGATGTTTCGCTTGGTGGTCGAATGGGCAGGTAGC
CGGATCAAGCGTATGCAGCCGCCGCATTGCATCAGCCATGATGGATACTTTCTCGGCAGGAGCAAGGTGA
GATGACAGGAGATCCTGCCCCGGCACTTCGCCCAATAGCAGCCAGTCCCTTCCCGCTTCAGTGACAACGT
CGAGCACAGCTGCGCAAGGAACGCCCGTCGTGGCCAGCCACGATAGCCGCGCTGCCTCGTCCTGGAGTTC
ATTCAGGGCACCGGACAGGTCGGTCTTGACAAAAAGAACCGGGCGCCCCTGCGCTGACAGCCGGAACACG
GCGGCATCAGAGCAGCCGATTGTCTGTTGTGCCCAGTCATAGCCGAATAGCCTCTCCACCCAAGCGGCGG
GAGAACCTGCGTGCAATCCATCTTGTTCAATCATGTTGGCTACCTCCTTTGCAAAAGCCTAGGCCTCCAA
AAAAGCCTCCTCACTACTTCTGGAATAGCTCAGAGGCCGAGGCGGCCTCGGCCTCTGCATAAATAAAAAA
AATTAGTCAGCGATGGGGCGGAGAATGGGCGGAACTGGGCGGAGTTAGGGGCGGGATGGGCGGAGTTAGG
GGCGGGACTATGGTTGCTGACTAATTGAGATGCAGATCGCTTAATTAAGTTTCGATAGCCCAAGGTAACC
AATGAGATTAGGGAGGGAAGAAAGTTTGATGAACTACTTCTGACCCCTAGTGGTGTCCAGAAAAGACCAT
TAAAGGAATGTCTTGATCGAAATCGAGAGATCGCCTGCAGGATAGCTGACGACCTTAAGGATAAATTTCT
GGTAAGGAGGACACGTATGGAAGTGGGCAAGTTGGGGAAGCCGTATCCGTTGCTGAATCTGGCATATGTG
GGAGTATAAGACGCGCAGCGTCGCATCAGGCATTTTTTTCTGCGCCAATGCCGGTAGATAGCAATCCGGC
CCGAGGGGCACAAAAAACCCCTCAAGACCCGTTTAGAGGCCCCAAGGGGTTATGCTACGATACCGATAGA
GATGGGCCAATACCACATTTGTAGAGGTTTTACTTGCTTTAAAAAACCTCCCACACCTCCCCCTGAACCT
GAAACATAAAATGAATGCAATTGTTGTTGTTAACTTGTTTATTGCAGCTTATAATGGTTACAAATAAAGC
AATAGCATCACAAATTTCACAAATAAAGCATTTTTTTCACTGCATTCTAGTTGTGGTTTGTCCAAACTCA
TCAATGTATCTTATCATGTCTGTGAGCTGAAGGTACGCTGTATCTCAGTCAGTCAAGCTAGACAGGCGGG
GAGGCGGCCCAAAGGGAGATCCGACTCGTCTGAGGGCGAAGGCGAAGACGCGGAAGAGGCCGCAGAGCCG
GCAGCAGGCCGCGGGAAGGAAGGTCCGCTGGATTGAGGGCCGAAGGGACGTAGCAGAAGGACGTCCCGCG
CAGAATCCAGGTGGCAACACAGGCGAGCAGCCATGGAAAGGACGTCAGCTTCCCCGACAACACCACGGAA
TTGTCAGTGCCCAACAGCCGAGCCCCTGTCCAGCAGCGGGCAAGGCAGGCGGCGATGAGTTCCGCCGTGG
CAATAGGGAGGGGGAAAGCGAAAGTCCCGGAAAGGAGCTGACAGGTGGTGGCAATGCCCCAACCAGTGGG
GGTTGCGTCAGCAAACACAGTGCACACCACGCCACGTTGCCTGACAACGGGCCACAACTCCTCATAAAGA
GACAGCAACCAGGATTTATACAAGGAGGAGAAAATGAAAGCCATACGGGAAGCAATAGCATGATACAAAG
GCATTAAAGCAGCGTATCCACATAGCGTAAAAGGAGCAACATAGTTAAGAATACCAGTCAATCTTTCACA
AATTTTGTAATCCAGAGGTTGATTAGGCCTGCGGATCCAGAAATCGATTGTATCAGTCAGTCAGTGCAGG
AGGAGACAACTTCTAGAGGATCCTTTATTTACAACAAGATCCGCAACTGCAACATCCTTTCAAGCAGGAA
CAACAGCTAGTCATACAGCACAACATAATTGTGACCATAACGATAGCTATAAGTCCGGCGATAAAGCCCA
ACCAAATGTACCAGGGCCATTTAATATATTGTTCGTATTTGCCCAGTTCTTGCAAGTCGATCAAAGATTC
ATTCAAGTTCTTGGCGACCTCATTAAGGCGATCAATCTCTTTCTGAATGTTGACGACACTTGCATTTATT
CCTGATATGTCCCCGAGATCAACATCGGGTGAAGTATGATTCTTAAAGTATTTATCCAATTCCTCTTTGA
AGCTATCCAACTCGGGTTGCAGGGGATCATATACCGTGTTGTTCACGATCCCAATGACCACATCACAGTT
GCCTGAGACAAATGTATTGTCAGTGGTTATGATTTGGGGTTCATAGAAATTCCTTTGGGTCACAAACCAA
TGCGTGCCATTACTGACGAAAACGCCTTCCCTGGGAAAGTGCGCTTTGCCATCGTGACAGATTGCTGGAG
CTGTCGTAAAGTTCTTCTCTTGAGCAGGGACATAAGTGACGTGGAGAAAGACCACTCCATGTGGGGCGGA
TTGGGGGAAGGACATCAAGTGATAGCCCTTGCCACAAAAGTCAACCCGTTTGGACTGCCCGAGCACGCAC
TCTGACATTTTAGTGGCGGCCAGGTTGGCGCTTGCTCGTATCTCAGCAGCCCGGATCAACTGTTGTGTCA
CATAAGTTTGGAGTGACTGGAGCCTGCCTGTGATGAGCCGATCAATTTGCACCTCGGCTTCCACCTTATC
AAGTCTGGACAATATGTCGTTGAGGACGCTGGAGATTGCGCCGAAGTTAGAACTCAGTTGCTTCACGAGG
GTATTCAGGGCCTGGGCGTTTTGATTCACAACATCTTGGAGTTTGCCGAGGGCGGACGCTGTGCTTGACA
GTGAATCTTGGATCTTGCCAATCGCGCTGTTAAATTGATTAGCGATCAGCTTCTGATTTTCATACAATAC
ATTTTGCGTGACACCAATCCCATTGAATCTGTAAGCCATTTGCATAGCGAAAGGTATTTGAAGGGCCGCA
CCCGCGCCAAAAGTCCAGCCGGATGTAATGGTTCCTGCCAACAATGCTGATGTATACTGTGCAATCATCT
CATCAGTGAGCAGAGGGGGCAGAACTGTCAACCCATTGAATTTTTGAGCACAGATAAGGTCGCGGGCCGC
AATGTCTCCCAAACAATCCCCATACTGCTTAATGAAACCCGCGTCAGCCAACGTAACTTTGTTGAACAGC
AGATCCTCGATAAAGCTGCGTTTTGAAGGCTTAGATGGGTCTGGCAGTATTTGGCTAAAATTAAACCCGC
CAAAATCTTTGATTGGCGGCGTTTTGTATATTTGCTTTACTTGTGCGAACACCTCTTGGGTATTCTTGTC
TTGTTCGACCGCAATTCCGGTCAATGCTCGGTTGAGTTGAGTACAGAAAGACCCGTATTGAAGCAAGAGG
TTGCTACACTCGGTGGAATCCCCACAGATATACATCGTACAGTCTACGCTCGTCTTAGTCATGCTGACGG
GCAAGATTTCCGTGGTAACGCTAATGGTAAAGTTAGTTGGGATTGCGATGGAATTGTTTGAATAAGCCAC
GGAGTTCTCAGCCCCGAGACTCATGGTATAGGCGATTATGGACTGGCTGGCTACTGAGCGAGCGCGCCGT
GGTGAGTTCGTTTGAGTTTGATAAGACGCACAGATTCCTGCCCCAATAGGAATATCACATTCGTATGAAT
TATTGACATACTCAGCGCCAATGAGACAACCCGCTCTAGTTTGAAAGACATTGGAACCTGTTGAGTAGAC
TCTCCAGGTGGGTGTCAGTTGGTCGGCGTGTATCGCCACAGGGACTTCGGTACAGTTGACATCTTGATAC
AGGACAGCCACTTGGTTGGATGTGTTCGTTCCGGGAGTTATCACGCTGACCCCGCCGAAGCTACAGGGTG
TTATATCGAGGATTTCCAGTGTTTGCGGATCGCGGACGGCATCTGTGGTATCGGCAATGTCTCTACCAAA
TTGTTGAAAAGGGAGAAATTTCTTGTTTGATTCTGTCAGCACCCCTGTTCCGGTGAGCCCATTAAAGTTG
AAGTTCACACATTTATTCTTCACCAGGTTAGTGCTTTTCTTCGGTCCGCAAACTGTAGCCGGTGCGTGGA
GCAGCTCAAAGCTCAAGACTACCACCCGATATGGTTGATAGCCCACCCCATTTGTTGGTTGAAATCCGTA
TGATTGAAGGGGAAAATAACAGTTAAACCCTTCCACTCCATTACATGGGGTGCTGCCAGCTTGATAAATT
TCGGTGGAGATGTCACGTTCAAAGGGCTTCAGATTTGACTTGCGAAACAGGCGGTAAAGATAATTATAGT
TGCCGCCGACTTTTGAATCGAGATTATTGGAGTTCCATGCTATAACGCAGCCGGTGAAGTCATCCGGCAA
CTTATAATTATAGTCTGCTATCTTTCCGGTTTGCCCCGGTGCAATCTGTCGGACTTCGTCGCCGCGTATG
ACGAAAGAATCTGCGTAAACGTTGGTAAAACACAAGTCATTCAATTTCGTAGGGCTGACCCCATAACACT
TAAAAGTGCTGAATGATGCGCTATTATACAGGACACTATAATCTGCAACACAATTTGATATTCGCTTGCG
ATTCCAGGCATAAACTGATGCAAATCGAGTGGCATTAAATACTTCACCGAAAGGACACAAATTGGTGATG
TTAGGGAATCGAACAATGGATTCGGTGGGTTGGACGCGGAAGTTACTGGTTTGGTATATGCCTTTCTCAA
CTGTGAAGGACTTGAGTGTGCATTTAGTTTCGGACAGGGGATCGAGGGCACAGTCTACGGCATCGGTAAT
TGTTCCGTTTTCGTTATATTTGAGAAGAAAGGTGCGTGGTTGCAAATATCCCACATAGTAGGCTGCTGCG
CCCGCTGTCCAACCACTACTACTGTCGCCAGGCGTGAGGTAGCTTCGATGAAGGGCAAGAAGGGTTTGGA
ACCGGGTGATGTTGATGCCAATCGGCAAGTCCACGAGGGGTTCCAACGCGGAGAAGCCTTGAGGGAGATC
CCGAACCAGATTTATCGGGGTATGCTTGCTATAAATTTTGAAGTAGCCGTCTATATTCTTAAACACAAAT
TCGCGGAGATTCTTGAAGTTGCCTTGCTTCCCTTCAAGATCCATGAGAAATGGTTGGGAAACGTACTCAA
AAGTACAGTTGTTAGCGGAACTGTAAACGCGGAACTCTGACTCCATCCAAGACTTGTTATTCTTATGATA
ATAAACCCCGAGAAAGGGATCGTTACAAAATTGAAATTCACAGACTTTGATGACGACATTGGTGGCGTTG
TTCACAATGAGGAGAGACTGTGTCTTGGAGTCCAGGGTGGTGCCAAATATCCATCCCCGGATAATGTTGG
ACTTCTCCGTTGAGGCAAAGTATACGCCATCGTTAAATGGCAAGACGGGATTATCAAATCGTTTAGTTCC
GTTGGTGCCAGAAACGTGGATAGCATGGAACCAGGTGACATTTGAGAAGAATGGCAGGAAAAGGTCTTGA
GTAGAATGAAGGACACTGGACCTAAAGACTTTATCGGGATAGTATACTCCACGAGTAAAAGAGTTCGTGT
AAGCGGGTGGGAGCTGCGTTCTAGTTGTGAGGTTCACGCATTGGGAAGAAACGAGGGGCAGGAGAACGAG
GAACACAAACATGGCGGCCGCCTTTGCCAAAGTGATGGGCCAGCACACAGACCAGCACGTTGCCCAGGAG
CTGTGGGAGGAAGATAAGAGGTATGAACATGATTAGCAAAAGGGCCTAGCTTGGACTCAGAATAATCCAG
CCTTATCCCAACCATAAAATAAAAGCAGAATGGTAGCTGGATTGTAGCTGCTATTAGCAATATGAAACCT
CTTACATCAGTTACAATTTATATGCAGAAATATTTATATGCAGAAATATTGCTATTGCCTTAACCCAGAA
ATTATCACTGTTATTCTTTAGAATGGTGCAAAGAGGCATGATACATTGTATCATTATTGCCCTGAAAGAA
AGAGATTAGGGAAAGTATTAGAAATAAGATAAACAAAAAAGTATATTAAAAGAAGAAAGCATTTTTTAAA
ATTACAAATGCAAAATTACCCTGATTTGGTCA
Features (pLannotate 1.2.2; 21 found; start..end, strand, type, name):
    228..279     -  promoter       CMVd2 promoter: truncated human cytomegalovirus (CMV) immediate early promoter that yields moderately reduced expression relative to the full-length promoter
    342..359     +  promoter       CMV promoter (fragment): human cytomegalovirus (CMV) immediate early promoter
    432..735     -  enhancer       CMV enhancer: human cytomegalovirus immediate early enhancer
    816..864     +  polyA_signal   poly(A) signal: synthetic polyadenylation signal
    882..928     +  terminator     T7 terminator: transcription terminator for bacteriophage T7 RNA polymerase
    933..1004    -  misc_feature   5' β-globin insulator: insulator upstream of the human β-globin locus (Farrell et al., 2002)
   1156..1292    -  terminator     rrnG terminator: transcription terminator from the E. coli ribosomal RNA rrnG operon (Albrechtsen et al., 1991)
   1305..2165    -  CDS            AmpR: β-lactamase; bla; confers resistance to ampicillin, carbenicillin, and related antibiotics
   2675..2739    +  CDS            bla(M) (fragment): β-lactamase lacking the signal sequence; bla(M); allows cytosolic expression of β-lactamase
   2911..3499    +  rep_origin     ori: high-copy-number ColE1/pMB1/pBR322/pUC origin of replication
   3695..3919    -  polyA_signal   bGH poly(A) signal: bovine growth hormone polyadenylation signal
   3933..4724    -  CDS            neo: KKA2_KLEPN - Also known as kan, nptII. Experimental evidence at protein level: Swiss-Prot protein existence level 1. Resistance to kanamycin, neomycin, paromomycin, ribostamycin, butirosin and gentamicin B. From Klebsiella pneumoniae.
   4738..4934    -  promoter       SV40 promoter: SV40 early promoter
   4979..5050    -  misc_feature   3' β-globin insulator: insulator downstream of the human β-globin locus (Farrell et al., 2002)
   5095..5231    -  terminator     rrnG terminator: transcription terminator from the E. coli ribosomal RNA rrnG operon (Albrechtsen et al., 1991)
   5261..5307    -  terminator     T7 terminator: transcription terminator for bacteriophage T7 RNA polymerase
   5330..5399    +  CDS            large T antigen (fragment): large T antigen from SV40 (simian virus 40)
   5422..5543    +  polyA_signal   SV40 poly(A) signal: SV40 polyadenylation signal
   5596..6184    -  misc_feature   WPRE: woodchuck hepatitis virus posttranscriptional regulatory element
   6258..10022   -  CDS            S: SPIKE_SARS2 - Experimental evidence at protein level: Swiss-Prot protein existence level 1. [Spike glycoprotein]: May down-regulate host tetherin (BST2) by lysosomal degradation, thereby counteracting its antiviral activity. From Severe acute respiratory syndrome coronavirus 2 (2019-nCoV) (SARS-CoV-2).
  10081..94      -  intron         β-globin intron (across the origin): internally truncated intron from human β-globin
