[The description below was written by a language model from this plasmid's Addgene catalogue record and pLannotate feature annotations shown in this document.]
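Description:
pTwist-SARS-CoV-2 Spike-deltaC18 H655Y (TAT) is a mammalian expression plasmid of about 10.5 kb built on the Twist pTwist-CMV-BetaGlobin-WPRE-Neo backbone. It carries the SARS-CoV-2 spike glycoprotein with the single substitution H655Y. The "deltaC18" in the name points to removal of the last 18 residues of the cytoplasmic tail, a truncation commonly used to improve spike incorporation into pseudotyped particles, and "(TAT)" presumably denotes the codon used for the tyrosine, although the record explains neither term. The plasmid is maintained in E. coli at high copy through a ColE1/pUC-type origin and selected with ampicillin via the AmpR β-lactamase gene.

All elements of the spike cassette lie on the same strand: a CMV enhancer and CMV promoter elements are followed by a truncated human β-globin intron, the spike coding sequence of roughly 3.8 kb, a WPRE and an SV40 polyadenylation signal. The intron and WPRE are standard elements that raise transcript processing, stability and expression. The catalogue entry lists the promoter as CAG, whereas the backbone name and the annotated features indicate CMV enhancer/promoter sequences with a β-globin intron, and this discrepancy is not resolved by the record. A separate SV40 early promoter–neo–bGH poly(A) cassette allows G418 selection in mammalian cells. β-globin insulator fragments, together with rrnG and T7 terminators, flank the units and limit transcriptional read-through.

The stated purpose is to supply the H655Y spike for pseudovirus production. The associated work concerns SARS-CoV-2 escape from vaccine-induced humoral immunity, which is consistent with use in neutralisation assays that test the effect of individual spike mutations.
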