Addgene plasmid #212364: pTwist-SARS-CoV-2 Spike-deltaC18 H655Y (TAT)
Purpose: Encodes SARS-CoV-2 spike H655Y for pseudovirus production
Depositing lab: Alejandro Balazs. Depositing organization: Massachusetts General Hospital. Publication: Ongoing evolution of SARS-CoV-2 drives escape from mRNA vaccine-induced humoral immunity. Roederer AL, Cao Y, Denis KS, Sheehan ML, Li CJ, Lam EC, Gregory DJ, Poznansky MC, Iafrate AJ, Canaday DH, Gravenstein S, Garcia-Beltran WF, Balazs AB. medRxiv [Preprint]. 2024 Mar 7:2024.03.05.24303815. doi: 10.1101/2024.03.05.24303815. PubMed 38496628.
Backbone
  Vector backbone: pTwist-CMV-BetaGlobin-WPRE-Neo
  Backbone manufacturer: Twist
  Vector type: Mammalian Expression
Growth in bacteria
  Bacterial resistance: Ampicillin, 100 μg/mL
  Growth temperature: 37°C
  Growth strain: NEB Stable
  Copy number: High Copy
Gene/Insert
  Gene/Insert name: SARS-CoV-2 Spike H655Y
  Species: Severe acute respiratory syndrome coronavirus 2
  Mutation: H655Y
  Entrez Gene: S (a.k.a. GU280_gp02, spike glycoprotein)
  Promoter: CAG
  Cloning method: Ligation Independent Cloning
Terms and licenses: Academic/Nonprofit Terms; Industry Terms: Not Available to Industry
Depositor comments: Please visit https://www.medrxiv.org/content/10.1101/2024.03.05.24303815v1 for medRxiv preprint.
How to cite: pTwist-SARS-CoV-2 Spike-deltaC18 H655Y (TAT) was a gift from Alejandro Balazs (Addgene plasmid # 212364 ; http://n2t.net/addgene:212364 ; RRID:Addgene_212364)
